>Addgene plasmid #149631 | pBSV2_Psyn-sgRNAflaB | addgene full sequence | sequence record 308060 | Addgene NGS Result
TATCTTTATCAATATTTAAATTGAATAAAATTGTAAGAAAAATTGAAAGAATTTTTTTACATAAAAAGTT
ACATTTATTGAAGTAATTTCTTACTTGATACTTTTCTATTTCATTAATCTTTCTTTCTTCTTTTATATTA
TTTTTATTATTTAAACACTCCTTTAAATCTACACTCCCATTTTTAGTAAATCTATCTTTAAGGCCCCTTG
AAACTCTATTTTGAAATCTTAAATCTTTTTTTTCTTGAAAGTATTTATAGATTTTTTGGTAACATTCTTT
TTTTGAAAAATTAAGTTGATAGTATATTTCGGTCCCCAAATTTACCCCTAAGTGTTTGTGATAATTAGTT
GTGACTTTAAATTCTTTTTCTAATTTGTAAAGGTAATTTTGCAGTGTTTTTAGTTTAACGGGTGTTTGAC
TATTTCTTTTAAGGTTTTCATTAAAGTAATAGAGTATGTTTTTTTGTGTGTATTTCTTATATGTTTTATT
TATGTACGCTAGTGTTGAGATAAGGACTACTAATTTATACTGTAATTTATTGTAGCAAGTTGTGGTTTTA
CTGGTTTTGTTTATATTAGATAAGTTTTCCATTTATAGCTCCTTGAATACCGGATTTTTTATCTATAAAG
TATATATATCACAATTTTGATTTAAAAGTAAATTCTTTTTTTAAAAATACAAAAATTTTTTATAAATTAT
ATAGACCATGATATTGTATTAATACTAATTGATTTTAATTTAAGGTTGAACTAAAATAAACATAGTTTTG
TAGAAAATAATTTTTCATTATTTTGCTACTTGATATTGGATCGTAAAAATATTAGGGCTTTACAAAGTTC
TTTTAAAAGAGAATTTAGTAAAGCCCTAAGTCTTTTAATAAAAAATTTTTTGTAAAAAAGTTGGCAAAAA
TAGTTTTTGCTATATATTTATATATAAGAAAAAATTCAATACTCAAGGAGATAAAAAATGGAAAACTTAA
ACAATAATCCACAAAAAATTAATCAAATAAATAAGCAAACTAATTTTATTGGTTTTGAAAATTTTATAGA
ACTTGATAATCAAGTTAATCAAACTAAAGAAAAAAGTAAATTAAGTAAGATAGGTAAGAAATTACCCGGA
ATAAGCAGTCAAGTCTAGTGCGGCCGCGCCCAATACGCAAACCGCCTCTCCCCGCGCGTTGGCCGATTCA
TTAATGCAGCTGGCACGACAGGTTTCCCGACTGGAAAGCGGGCAGTGAGCGCAACGCAATTAATGTGAGT
TAGCTCACTCATTAGGCACCCCAGGCTTTACACTTTATGCTTCCGGCTCGTATGTTGTGTGGAATTGTGA
GCGGATAACAATTTCACACAGGAAACAGCTATGACCATGATTACGAATTCGAGCTCGAATTCTAAAGATC
TTTGACAGCTAGCTCAGTCCTAGGTATAATACTAGTGAAAATTTAAATTTCTGACTTGTTTTAGAGCTAG
AAATAGCAAGTTAAAATAAGGCTAGTCCGTTATCAACTTGAAAAAGTGGCACCGAGTCGGTGCTTTTTTT
GAAGCTTGGGCCCGAACAAAAACTCAAAGCTTGGCACTGGCCGTCGTTTTACAACGTCGTGACTGGGAAA
ACCCTGGCGTTACCCAACTTAATCGCCTTGCAGCACATCCCCCTTTCGCCAGCTGGCGTAATAGCGAAGA
GGCCCGCACCGATCGCCCTTCCCAACAGTTGCGCAGCCTGAATGGCGAATGGCGGCCGCTACCCGAGCTT
CAAGGAAGATTTCCTATTAAGGTTGAACTTAAGAGCTTAAGCATAGACGATTTGAAAAAAATTTTAAAAC
AAACAAAAAATTCTTTAATAAAACAATATGTTGCGATGTTTAAGGTTTATGATTTAGATTTAAAGTTTAG
TGAGGAAGCTATAGATAGAATTGCAGAGCTTACTTTTAATATGAATCTTGAGAGTGAAAATCTTGGTGCC
AGAAGACTTCACGGTGTTATGGAAATAGTGCTTGCAGATCTTTTTTTTGAAGTGCCTGGCAGTAAGTTGA
AAAAATTTGAAATAAACTTGGACTATGTTAATAAAAAAATACAAATTAACGAACAAAAAGATTTGAATTA
TTATATAATTTAGTTAAAAGCAATTTTAAATGAGGGAGGTTTCCATATGAGCCATATTCAACGGGAAACG
TCGAGGCCGCGATTAAATTCCAACATGGATGCTGATTTATATGGGTATAAATGGGCTCGCGATAATGTCG
GGCAATCAGGTGCGACAATCTATCGCTTGTATGGGAAGCCCGATGCGCCAGAGTTGTTTCTGAAACATGG
CAAAGGTAGCGTTGCCAATGATGTTACAGATGAGATGGTCAGACTAAACTGGCTGACGGAATTTATGCCT
CTTCCGACCATCAAGCATTTTATCCGTACTCCTGATGATGCATGGTTACTCACCACTGCGATCCCCGGAA
AAACAGCATTCCAGGTATTAGAAGAATATCCTGATTCAGGTGAAAATATTGTTGATGCGCTGGCAGTGTT
CCTGCGCCGGTTGCATTCGATTCCTGTTTGTAATTGTCCTTTTAACAGCGATCGCGTATTTCGTCTCGCT
CAGGCGCAATCACGAATGAATAACGGTTTGGTTGATGCGAGTGATTTTGATGACGAGCGTAATGGCTGGC
CTGTTGAACAAGTCTGGAAAGAAATGCATAAACTTTTGCCATTCTCACCGGATTCAGTCGTCACTCATGG
TGATTTCTCACTTGATAACCTTATTTTTGACGAGGGGAAATTAATAGGTTGTATTGATGTTGGACGAGTC
GGAATCGCAGACCGATACCAGGATCTTGCCATCCTATGGAACTGCCTCGGTGAGTTTTCTCCTTCATTAC
AGAAACGGCTTTTTCAAAAATATGGTATTGATAATCCTGATATGAATAAATTGCAGTTTCATTTGATGCT
CGATGAGTTTTTCTAATCAGAATTGGTTAATTGGTTGTAACACTGGCAGAGCATTACGCTGACTTGACGG
GACGGCGCTTACAATTTCCTGATGCGGTATTTTCTCCTTACGCATCTGTGCGGTATTTCACACCGCATCA
GGTGGCACTTTTCGGGGAAATGTGCGCGGAACCCCTATTTGTTTATTTTTCTAAATACATTCAAATATGT
ATCCGCTCATGAGACAATAACCCTGATAAATGCTTCAATAATAGCACGTGAGGAGGGCCACCATGGCCAA
GTTGACCAGTGCCGTTCCGGTGCTCACCGCGCGCGACGTCGCCGGAGCGGTCGAGTTCTGGACCGACCGG
CTCGGGTTCTCCCGGGACTTCGTGGAGGACGACTTCGCCGGTGTGGTCCGGGACGACGTGACCCTGTTCA
TCAGCGCGGTCCAGGACCAGGTGGTGCCGGACAACACCCTGGCCTGGGTGTGGGTGCGCGGCCTGGACGA
GCTGTACGCCGAGTGGTCGGAGGTCGTGTCCACGAACTTCCGGGACGCCTCCGGGCCGGCCATGACCGAG
ATCGGCGAGCAGCCGTGGGGGCGGGAGTTCGCCCTGCGCGACCCGGCCGGCAACTGCGTGCACTTCGTGG
CCGAGGAGCAGGACTGACACGTGCTAAAACTTCATTTTTAATTTAAAAGGATCTAGGTGAAGATCCTTTT
TGATAATCTCATGACCAAAATCCCTTAACGTGAGTTTTCGTTCCACTGAGCGTCAGACCCCGTAGAAAAG
ATCAAAGGATCTTCTTGAGATCCTTTTTTTCTGCGCGTAATCTGCTGCTTGCAAACAAAAAAACCACCGC
TACCAGCGGTGGTTTGTTTGCCGGATCAAGAGCTACCAACTCTTTTTCCGAAGGTAACTGGCTTCAGCAG
AGCGCAGATACCAAATACTGTTCTTCTAGTGTAGCCGTAGTTAGGCCACCACTTCAAGAACTCTGTAGCA
CCGCCTACATACCTCGCTCTGCTAATCCTGTTACCAGTGGCTGCTGCCAGTGGCGATAAGTCGTGTCTTA
CCGGGTTGGACTCAAGACGATAGTTACCGGATAAGGCGCAGCGGTCGGGCTGAACGGGGGGTTCGTGCAC
ACAGCCCAGCTTGGAGCGAACGACCTACACCGAACTGAGATACCTACAGCGTGAGCTATGAGAAAGCGCC
ACGCTTCCCGAAGGGAGAAAGGCGGACAGGTATCCGGTAAGCGGCAGGGTCGGAACAGGAGAGCGCACGA
GGGAGCTTCCAGGGGGAAACGCCTGGTATCTTTATAGTCCTGTCGGGTTTCGCCACCTCTGACTTGAGCG
TCGATTTTTGTGATGCTCGTCAGGGGGGCGGAGCCTATGGAAAAACGCCAGCAACGCGGCCTTTTTACGG
TTCCTGGCCTTTTGCTGGCCTTTTGCTCACATGTTCTTTCCTGCACTAGATCCCCGGCAAGTTCATCCTT
AGGGTTTTCATATCTCTTAAAAAGTCAATTTCTGCTTGATTAATTTCTTGTGGATTATTGTTTTTGCGGT
TTTTCATTTTTTATCTCCTTGAGTATTGAATTTTTTCTTATATATAAATATATAGCAAAAACTATTTTTG
CCAACTTTTTTACAAAAAATTTTTTATTAAAACACTTAGGGCTTTGCTAAATTCTCTTTTAAAAGAACTT
AGTAAAGCCCTATGGATTTAAGAACTGATTATACTTACGTAGTAAAAATACTACAGATATTAATAGTATA
GACCATATCAAAATCATAATCAATTTATATTTATCTAAAATTGTAGTCCATACAAAATACAAAAAAATTA
GGTTTTTCTAAATTCTATTTTAAAAGAACTTAGTAACACCTAATCTCTAAATTACTTACAAAATTCTAAA
ATTAGATTTTTAGTTCTTCATATTTCTTTAAAAGTTTTTTAAGAAAATCTTTTTGATTTTCAAAAATTTC
ATGCATCATAAAACTAGTAAATTTGGATTTTTTTTTGTAAAAATCATAACTTTCTTGGGTTTTAAGTTGA
AATCTTAATGGTTTTATTGGATTTTGCCTAGATTTTTTTAACGCCGGACTTTCTTTATCTTTTATAAAAT
TATAAGAATTTTTAATACCATTTTCTATTAAATAATCTTCTTTTATAAGCCCCTCTTGCAGTGCAGTTGC
TAATCTTAAATACTTATACGCTTGAGTTTTTGCTACATCAAAGTCTTTTATAAAATCAAGAAAAGTTTTA
TAACCATCAAATTTATAATATTGATTATCTTTTATTTCTTTTAAAATTTTAATATTTTCCACCCTGTGGA
ATATTTCTTTTTTGAAATTGTCATTTAACTTTTCCTTTAGTGTCTTGTAATAAGAAATTTTACTTTCATT
AATCATTAAATTTTGTTCAACATAAGTATCTATCTTTTTTGTTAAAACTTTAACAACACGTTTTTTTTCC
ATAAAAATTTTCCTTTATTTTTGCAACATTTTCCTTAATTGATATAATTGTTACTATTTTAGATTTTTTA
ATATCCACTTAAGAATTAATCCCTCACTAGAATATTTTTTATTATAGAATTCATATACATGTTTTTCTAA
ATCTATAAATTTATCAACAATTGCTTTATTATAGGGTGTATCTATCTTTTCTTTTCTTAATAATCGTCTC
ATATTCTTTAAATAACAACAAACACTGCCGGTTTTAAACCTAAATTCTATGTAATATATTTTTGAAAAAG
TATATACATTTTCAACCCCGTTTATTTCATACTTTACAAAAACATTATTTATTGGTTTTCTATAACCATA
GTAAATGCCTAAAAATTTGTCCCCGTCTTTCATAGGATATAGATAAAGTTTTTGAATCTCTGATTTATCT
AATAATTTTTCAAAAAAAATTATACACCGCTTTTGTTTGTTACTAACTACTCTATGCAATGCCTTTAATA
TTTTTGTGTGATATATATTTTTATCACCTTTTTTTTCTTTCAGCAGGAAGATACTTTCTTTTGGAAATTT
AATTTTTTGTTCATTTATTCTTGCAGCCTTAAGTCCGATTTTCATATTTAATCCTTATATAGCCTTTCTA
TTTAATTCTTTTAAACTCAATAAACTTTTTTGGTTTTTCATTAGTTCTAATAATTCGCAATAATATGTGC
AAAACACTTTATTGTATTCTATTTTCTTTTGGTTATTCAAATATTCTTTTATAATTGGCTTTAGAAGTTC
AATATTTACTTCTTTTTTTAGTTGTTCAATAAGGATATTGAAAATGTTTGTTTTTAAATCTTGATAATTT
TGTTGAGAATTTTCTTTTTTTCTTTCAATTGACTTCTCTAATTTACGCTTTATATTGTTTAAATCGCTAT
ATTTATGACTTTCAATAATAAAATGAGGCTTAAATTTGTAATTTTCGTATATTTTTTGGAAACTTGTTTC
TAATTGTTTAGAATTATATTCATTTTTTTCAAATTCTTTTTGAGTGTTGCATAGAATTTCCTTTAATTTT
TCTTGTTTTTCTTTCATACAAGATTTAGTAAAATGTATATTTTTATTTTTTAGTAATTTAATTTCTATTA
TTTTTATGATTTTAAGTATTTTGATTATAT
Features (pLannotate 1.2.2; 14 found; start..end, strand, type, name):
   1146..1238    +  CDS            lacI (fragment): lac repressor; lacI; The lac repressor binds to the lac operator to inhibit transcription in E. coli. This inhibition can be relieved by adding lactose or isopropyl-β-D-thiogalactopyranoside (IPTG).
   1251..1272    +  protein_bind   CAP binding site: CAP binding activates transcription in the presence of cAMP. E. coli catabolite activator protein
   1287..1317    +  promoter       lac promoter: promoter for the E. coli lac operon
   1325..1341    +  protein_bind   lac operator: The lac repressor binds to the lac operator to inhibit transcription in E. coli. This inhibition can be relieved by adding lactose or isopropyl-β-D-thiogalactopyranoside (IPTG). lac repressor encoded by lacI
   1402..1436    +  promoter       J23119(SpeI) promoter: bacterial promoter (Registry of Standard Biological Parts BBa J23119) modified to end with an SpeI site
   1458..1533    +  misc_RNA       gRNA scaffold: guide RNA scaffold for the Streptococcus pyogenes CRISPR/Cas9 system
   1575..1729    +  CDS            lacZα (fragment): LacZα fragment of β-galactosidase; lacZ fragment
   1739..2110    +  CDS            hslU (fragment): HSLU_BORBU - Protein inferred from homology: Swiss-Prot protein existence level 3. ATPase subunit of a proteasome-like degradation complex; this subunit has chaperone activity. The binding of ATP and its subsequent hydrolysis by HslU are essential for unfolding of protein substrates subsequently hydrolyzed by HslV. HslU recognizes the N-terminal part of its protein substrates and unfolds these before they are guided to HslV for hydrolysis. From Borrelia burgdorferi (strain ATCC 35210 / B31 / CIP 102532 / DSM 4680).
   2147..2956    +  CDS            KanR: aminoglycoside phosphotransferase; aph(3')-Ia; confers resistance to kanamycin in bacteria or G418 (Geneticin®) in eukaryotes
   3028..3078    -  misc_feature   bom (fragment): basis of mobility region from pBR322
   3105..3193    +  promoter       AmpR promoter (fragment): bla
   3213..3587    +  CDS            BleoR: antibiotic-binding protein; Sh ble from Streptoalloteichus hindustanus; confers resistance to bleomycin, phleomycin, and Zeocin™
   3725..4313    +  rep_origin     ori: high-copy-number ColE1/pMB1/pBR322/pUC origin of replication
   5280..5296    -  promoter       ADH1 promoter (fragment): S. cerevisiae ADH1; promoter for alcohol dehydrogenase 1
