[The description below was written by a language model from this plasmid's Addgene catalogue record and pLannotate feature annotations shown in this document.]
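Description:
pBSV2_Psyn-sgRNAflaB is a 6,540-nt E. coli/Borrelia burgdorferi plasmid built on the pBSV2_2 backbone and catalogued as a bacterial expression and CRISPR vector. It is used to express a single guide RNA targeting flaB in B. burgdorferi. In E. coli it is maintained from a high-copy ColE1/pUC-type origin and selected with kanamycin through an aph(3')-Ia (KanR) gene. The KanR gene sits directly downstream of a fragment annotated as B. burgdorferi hslU, which may supply Borrelia-derived upstream sequence for marker expression, although the record does not say this. A BleoR (Sh ble) reading frame behind a partial bla promoter is also annotated, but the record lists only kanamycin as the selection. No Borrelia replication functions are annotated. Large stretches of the sequence carry no features, so the table does not show what supports maintenance in the spirochete. The short hits to the yeast ADH1 promoter and to bom are fragments and probably have no functional role.

The payload is a compact sgRNA cassette. A synthetic constitutive promoter, recorded as Psyn and annotated as the J23119(SpeI) variant, is followed by a short gap that fits a 20-nt spacer and then by the Streptococcus pyogenes Cas9 guide RNA scaffold. The cassette lies within remnants of a lac cloning region, comprising a lacI fragment, CAP site, lac promoter and operator, and a lacZα fragment. No Cas9 or dCas9 gene is annotated, so the plasmid appears to provide only the guide. The associated publication describes a CRISPR interference platform for selective gene downregulation in B. burgdorferi, which suggests the guide is used together with a separately supplied dCas9 to knock down flaB expression.
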