Addgene plasmid #149631: pBSV2_Psyn-sgRNAflaB
Purpose: flaB gRNA expression in B. burgdorferi
Depositing lab: Christine Jacobs-Wagner. Depositing organization: Yale University. Publication: A CRISPR interference platform for selective downregulation of gene expression in Borrelia burgdorferi. Takacs CN, Scott M, Chang Y, Kloos ZA, Irnov I, Rosa PA, Liu J, Jacobs-Wagner C. Appl Environ Microbiol. 2020 Nov 30. pii: AEM.02519-20. doi: 10.1128/AEM.02519-20. PubMed 33257311.
Backbone
  Vector backbone: pBSV2_2
  Backbone manufacturer: CJW lab
  Vector type: Bacterial Expression, CRISPR
Growth in bacteria
  Bacterial resistance: Kanamycin, 50 μg/mL
  Growth temperature: 30°C
  Growth strain: DH5alpha
  Copy number: High Copy
Gene/Insert
  Gene/Insert name: sgRNAflaB
  gRNA/shRNA sequence: AAAATTTAAATTTCTGACTT
  Species: Synthetic
  Promoter: Psyn
  Cloning method: Restriction Enzyme; 5′ cloning site Unknown (unknown if destroyed); 3′ cloning site Unknown (unknown if destroyed)
  Sequencing primers: 5′ Unknown
Terms and licenses: Academic/Nonprofit Terms; Industry Terms: Not Available to Industry
How to cite: pBSV2_Psyn-sgRNAflaB was a gift from Christine Jacobs-Wagner (Addgene plasmid # 149631 ; http://n2t.net/addgene:149631 ; RRID:Addgene_149631)
